>Addgene plasmid #159327 | pCDH-hMALAT1 deletion 11 PARP1 binding sites | addgene full sequence | sequence record 311872 | Addgene NGS Result
ACGCGTGTAGTCTTATGCAATACTCTTGTAGTCTTGCAACATGGTAACGATGAGTTAGCAACATGCCTTA
CAAGGAGAGAAAAAGCACCGTGCATGCCGATTGGTGGAAGTAAGGTGGTACGATCGTGCCTTATTAGGAA
GGCAACAGACGGGTCTGACATGGATTGGACGAACCACTGAATTGCCGCATTGCAGAGATATTGTATTTAA
GTGCCTAGCTCGATACATAAACGGGTCTCTCTGGTTAGACCAGATCTGAGCCTGGGAGCTCTCTGGCTAA
CTAGGGAACCCACTGCTTAAGCCTCAATAAAGCTTGCCTTGAGTGCTTCAAGTAGTGTGTGCCCGTCTGT
TGTGTGACTCTGGTAACTAGAGATCCCTCAGACCCTTTTAGTCAGTGTGGAAAATCTCTAGCAGTGGCGC
CCGAACAGGGACTTGAAAGCGAAAGGGAAACCAGAGGAGCTCTCTCGACGCAGGACTCGGCTTGCTGAAG
CGCGCACGGCAAGAGGCGAGGGGCGGCGACTGGTGAGTACGCCAAAAATTTTGACTAGCGGAGGCTAGAA
GGAGAGAGATGGGTGCGAGAGCGTCAGTATTAAGCGGGGGAGAATTAGATCGCGATGGGAAAAAATTCGG
TTAAGGCCAGGGGGAAAGAAAAAATATAAATTAAAACATATAGTATGGGCAAGCAGGGAGCTAGAACGAT
TCGCAGTTAATCCTGGCCTGTTAGAAACATCAGAAGGCTGTAGACAAATACTGGGACAGCTACAACCATC
CCTTCAGACAGGATCAGAAGAACTTAGATCATTATATAATACAGTAGCAACCCTCTATTGTGTGCATCAA
AGGATAGAGATAAAAGACACCAAGGAAGCTTTAGACAAGATAGAGGAAGAGCAAAACAAAAGTAAGACCA
CCGCACAGCAAGCGGCCACTGATCTTCAGACCTGGAGGAGGAGATATGAGGGACAATTGGAGAAGTGAAT
TATATAAATATAAAGTAGTAAAAATTGAACCATTAGGAGTAGCACCCACCAAGGCAAAGAGAAGAGTGGT
GCAGAGAGAAAAAAGAGCAGTGGGAATAGGAGCTTTGTTCCTTGGGTTCTTGGGAGCAGCAGGAAGCACT
ATGGGCGCAGCGTCAATGACGCTGACGGTACAGGCCAGACAATTATTGTCTGGTATAGTGCAGCAGCAGA
ACAATTTGCTGAGGGCTATTGAGGCGCAACAGCATCTGTTGCAACTCACAGTCTGGGGCATCAAGCAGCT
CCAGGCAAGAATCCTGGCTGTGGAAAGATACCTAAAGGATCAACAGCTCCTGGGGATTTGGGGTTGCTCT
GGAAAACTCATTTGCACCACTGCTGTGCCTTGGAATGCTAGTTGGAGTAATAAATCTCTGGAACAGATTT
GGAATCACACGACCTGGATGGAGTGGGACAGAGAAATTAACAATTACACAAGCTTAATACACTCCTTAAT
TGAAGAATCGCAAAACCAGCAAGAAAAGAATGAACAAGAATTATTGGAATTAGATAAATGGGCAAGTTTG
TGGAATTGGTTTAACATAACAAATTGGCTGTGGTATATAAAATTATTCATAATGATAGTAGGAGGCTTGG
TAGGTTTAAGAATAGTTTTTGCTGTACTTTCTATAGTGAATAGAGTTAGGCAGGGATATTCACCATTATC
GTTTCAGACCCACCTCCCAACCCCGAGGGGACCCGACAGGCCCGAAGGAATAGAAGAAGAAGGTGGAGAG
AGAGACAGAGACAGATCCATTCGATTAGTGAACGGATCTCGACGGTATCGGTTAACTTTTAAAAGAAAAG
GGGGGATTGGGGGGTACAGTGCAGGGGAAAGAATAGTAGACATAATAGCAACAGACATACAAACTAAAGA
ATTACAAAAACAAATTACAAAATTCAAAATTTTATCGATACTAGTTGAAAGACCCCACCTGTAGGTTTGG
CAAGTTAGCTTAAGTAACGCCATTTTGCAAGGCATGGAAAATACATAACTGAGAATAGAGAAGTTCAGAT
CAAGGTTAGGAACAGAGAGACAGCAGAATATGGGCCAAACAGGATATCTGTGGTAAGCAGTTCCTGCCCC
GGCTCAGGGCCAAGAACAGATGGTCCCCAGATGCGGTCCCGCCCTCAGCAGTTTCTAGCGAACCATCAGA
TGTTTCCAGGGTGCCCCAAGGACCTGAAATGACCCTGTGCCTTATTTGAACTAACCAATCAGTTTGCTTC
TTGCTTCTGTTTGTGTGCTTCTGCTCCCTGAGCTCAATAAAAGAGCCCACAACCCCTCACTTGGTGGGCC
AGTCCTCTGATAGACTGTGTCCCCTGGATACCCGTATTCTAGGCGGCCGCGTGCCCGTCAGTGGGCAGAG
CGCACATCGCCCACAGTCCCCGAGAAGTTGGGGGGAGGGGTCGGCAATTGAACGGGTGCCTAGAGAAGGT
GGCGCGGGGTAAACTGGGAAAGTGATGTCGTGTACTGGCTCCGCCTTTTTCCCGAGGGTGGGGGAGAACC
GTATATAAGTGCAGTAGTCGCCGTGAACGTTCTTTTTCGCAACGGGTTTGCCGCCAGAACACAGCTGAAG
CTTCGAGGGGCTCGCATCTCTCCTTCACGCGCCCGCCGCCCTACCTGAGGCCGCCATCCACGCCGGTTGA
GTCGCGTTCTGCCGCCTCCCGCCTGTGGTGCCTCCTGAACTGCGTCCGCCGTCTAGGTAAGTTTAAAGCT
CAGGTCGAGACCGGGCCTTTGTCCGGCGCTCCCTTGGAGCCTACCTAGACTCAGCCGGCTCTCCACGCTT
TGCCTGACCCTGCTTGCTCAACTCTACGTCTTTGTTTCGTTTTCTGTTCTGCGCCGTTACAGATCGCGGC
CGCGTAAAGGACTGGGGCCCCGCAACTGGCCTCTCCTGCCCTCTTAAGCGCAGCGCCATTTTAGCAACGC
AGAAGCCCGGCGCCGGGAAGCCTCAGCTCGCCTGAAGGCAGGTCCCCTCTGACGCCTCCGGGAGCCCAGG
TTTCCCAGAGTCCTTGGGACGCAGCGACGAGTTGTGCTGCTATCTTAGCTGTCCTTATAGGCTGGCCATT
CCAGGTGGTGGTATTTAGATAAAACCACTCAAACTCTGCAGTTTGGTCTTGGGGTTTGGAGGAAAGCTTT
TATTTTTCTTCCTGCTCCGGTTCAGAAGGTCTGAAGCTCATACCTAACCGGGCATAACACAGAATCTGCA
AAACAAAAACCCCTAAAAAAGCAGACCCAGAGCAGTGTAAACACTTCTGGGTGTGTCCCTGACTGGCTGC
CCAAGGTCTCTGTGTCTTCGGAGACAAAGCCATTCGCTTAGTTGGTCTACTTTAAAAGGCCACTTGAACT
CGCTTTCCATGGCGATTTGCCTTGTGAGCACTTTCAGGAGAGCCTGGAAGCTGAAAAACGGTAGAAAAAT
TTCCGTGCGGGCCGTGGGGGGCTGGCGGCAACTGGGGGGCCGCAGATCAGAGTGGGCCACTGGCAGCCAA
CGGCCCCCGGGGCTCAGGCGGGGAGCAGCTCTGTGGTGTGGGATTGAGGCGTTTTCCAAGAGTGGGTTTT
CACGTTTCTAAGATTTCCCAAGCAGACAGCCCGTGCTGCTCCGATTTCTCGAACAAAAAAGCAAAACGTG
TGGCTGTCTTGGGAGCAAGTCGCAGGACTGCAAGCAGTTGGGGGAGAAAGTCCGCCATTTTGCCACTTCT
CAACCGTCCCTGCAAGGCTGGGGCTCAGTTGCGTAATGGAAAGTAAAGCCCTGAACTATCACACTTTAAT
CTTCCTTCAAAAGGTGGTAAACTATACCTACTGTCCCTCAAGAGAACACAAGTGCTTTAAGAGGTATTTT
AAAAGTTCCGGGGGTTTTGTGAGGTGTTTGATGACCCGTTTAAAATATGATTTCCATGTTTCTTTTGTCT
AAAGTTTGCAGCTCAAATCTTTCCACACGCTAGTAATTTAAGTATTTCTGCATGTGTAGTTTGCATTCAA
GTTCCATAAGCTGTTAAGAAAAATCTAGAAAAGTAAAACTAGAACCTATTTTTAACCGAAGAACTACTTT
TTGCCTCCCTCACAAAGGCGGCGGAAGGTGATCGAATTCCGGTGATGCGAGTTGTTCTCCGTCTATAAAT
ACGCCTCGCCCGAGCTGTGCGGTAGGCATTGAGGCAGCCAGCGCAGGGGCTTCTGCTGAGGGGGCAGGCG
GAGCTTGAGGAAACCGCAGATGAGTTTTTTTCTCTTTGAAAGATAGAGATTAATACAACTACTTAAAAAA
TATAGTCAATAGGTTACTAAGATATTGCTTAGCGTTAAGTTTTTAACGTAATTTTAATAGCTTAAGATTT
TAAGAGAAAATATGAAGACTTGAAAAGATAAAAGGTTTCTAAAACATGACGGAGGTTGAGATGAAGCTTC
TTCATGGAGTAAAAAATGTATTTAAAAGAAAATTGAGAGAAAGGACTACAGAGCCCCGAATTAATACCAA
TAGAAGGGCAATGCTTTTAGATTAAAATGAAGGTGACTTAAACAGCTTAAAGTTTAGTTTAAAAGTTGTA
GGTGATTAAAATAATTTGAAGGCGATCTTTTAAAAAGAGATTAAACTGAAGGTGATTAAAAGACCTTGAA
ATCCATGACGCAGGGAGAATTGCGTCATTTAAAGCCTAGTTAACGCATTTACTAAACGCAGACGAAAATG
GAAAGATTAATTGGGAGTGGTAGGATGAAACAATTTGGAGAAGATAGAAGTTTGAAGTGGAAAACTGGAA
GACAGAAGTACGGGAAGGCGAAGAAAAGAATAGAGACATACTTTTAGAAGAAAAAAGATAAATTTAAACC
TGAAAAGTAGGAAGCAGAAGAAAAAAGACAAGCTAGGAAACAAAAAGCTAAGGGCAAAATGTACAAACTT
AGAAGAAAATTGGAAGATAGAAACAAGATAGAAAATGAAAATATTGTCAAGAGTTTCAGATAGAAAATGA
AAAACAAGCTAAGACAAGTATTGGAGAAGTATAGAAGATAGAAAAATATAAAGCCAAAAATTGGATAAAA
TAGCACTGAAAAAATGAGGAAATTATTGGTAACCAATTTATTTTAAAAGCCCATCAATTTAATTTCTGGT
GGTGCAGAAGTTAGAAGGTAAAGCTTGAGAAGATGAGGGTGTTTACGTAGACCAGAACCAATTTAGAAGA
ATACTTGAAGCTAGAAGGGGAAGTTGGTTAAAAATCACATCAAAAAGCTACTAAAAGGACTGGTGTAATT
TAAAAAAAACTAAGGCAGAAGGCTTTTGGAAGAGTTAGAAGAATTTGGAAGGCCTTAAATATAGTAGCTT
AGTTTGAAAAATGTGAAGGACTTTCGTAACGGAAGTAATTCAAGATCAAGAGTAATTACCAACTTAATGT
TTTTGCATTGGACTTTGAGTTAAGATTATTTTTTAAATCCTGAGGACTAGCATTAATTGACAGCTGACCC
AGGTGCTACACAGAAGTGGATTCAGTGAGTCTAGGAAGACAGCAGCAGACAGGATTCCAGGAACCAGTGT
TTGATGAAGCTAGGACTGAGGAGCAAGCGAGCAAGCAGCAGTTCGTGGTGAAGATAGGAAAAGAGTCCAG
GAGCCAGTGCGGAAGAAGGAAGGAGCGCTAAAGGATTCCAGGAAGGAGCGAGTGCAATTTGGCTTGGCAA
CCACACGGAGGAGGCGAGCAGGCGTTGTGCGTAGAGGATCCTAGACCAGCATGCCAGTGTGCCAAGGCCA
CAGGGAAAGCGAGTGGTTGGTAAAAATCCGTGAGGTCGGCAATATGTTGTTTTTCTGGAACTTACTTATG
GTAACCTTTTATTTATTTTCTAATATAATGGGGGAGTTTCGTACTGAGGTGTAAAGGGATTTATATGGGG
ACGTAGGCCGATTTCCGGGTGTTGTAGGTTTCTCTTTTTCAGGCTTATACTCATGAATCTTGTCTGAAGC
TTTTGAGGGCAGACTGCCAAGTCCTGGAGAAATAGTAGATGGCAAGTTTGTGGGTTTTTTTTTTTTTACA
CGAATTTGAGGAAAACCAAATGAATTTGATAGCCAAATTGAGACAATTTCAGCAAATCTGTAAGCAGTTT
GTATGTTTAGTTGGGGTAATGAAGTATTTCAGTTTTGTGAATAGATGACCTGTTTTTACTTCCTCACCCT
GAATTCGTTTTGTAAATGTAGAGTTTGGATGTGTAACTGAGGCGGGGGGGAGTTTTCAGTATTTTTTTTT
GTGGGGGTGGGGGCAAAATATGTTTTCAGTTCTTTTTCCCTTAGGTCTGTCTAGAATCCTAAAGGCAAAT
GACTCAAGGTGTAACAGAAAACAAGAAAATCCAATATCAGGATAATCAGACCACCACAGGTTTACAGTTT
ATAGAAACTAGAGCAGTTCTCACGTTGAGGTCTGTGGAAGAGATGTCCATTGGAGAAATGGCTGGTAGTT
ACTCTTTTTTCCCCCCACCCCCTTAATCAGACTTTAAAAGTGCTTAACCCCTTAAACTTGTTATTTTTTA
CTTGAAGCATTTTGGGATGGTCTTAACAGGGAAGAGAGAGGGTGGGGGAGAAAATGTTTTTTTCTAAGAT
TTTCCACAGATGCTATAGTACTATTGACAAACTGGGTTAGAGAAGGAGTGTACCGCTGTGCTGTTGGCAC
GAACACCTTCAGGGACTGGAGCTGCTTTTATCCTTGGAAGAGTATTCCCAGTTGAAGCTGAAAAGTACAG
CACAGTGCAGCTTTGGTTCATATTCAGTCATCTCAGGAGAACTTCAGAAGAGCTTGAGTAGGCCAAATGT
TGAAGTTAAGTTTTCCAATAATGTGACTTCTTAAAAGTTTTATTAAAGGGGAGGGGCAAATATTGGCAAT
TAGTTGGCAGTGGCCTGTTACGGTTGGGATTGGTGGGGTGGGTTTAGGTAATTGTTTAGTTTATGATTGC
AGATAAACTCATGCCAGAGAACTTAAAGTCTTAGAATGGAAAAAGTAAAGGAATATCAACTTCCAAGTTG
GCAAGTAACTCCCAATGATTTAGTTTTTTTCCCCCCAGTTTGAATTGGGAAGCTGGGGGAAGTTAAATAT
GAGCCACTGGGTGTACCAGTGCATTAATTTGGGCAAGGAAAGTGTCATAATTTGATACTGTATCTGTTTT
CCTTCAAAGTATAGAGCTTTTGGGGAAGGAAAGTATTGAACTGGGGGTTGGTCTGGCCTACTGGGCTGAC
ATTAACTACAATTATGGGAAATGCAAAAGTTGTTTGGATATGGTAGTGTGTGGTTCTCTTTTGGAATTTT
TTTCAGGTGATTTAATAATAATTTAAAACTACTATAGAAACTGCAGAGCAAAGGAAGTGGCTTAATGATC
CTGAAGGGATTTCTTCTGATGGTAGCTTTTGTATTATCAAGTAAGATTCTATTTTCAGTTGTGTGTATGC
AAGTTTTTTTTTAGTGTAGGAGAAATAAACAAGATGTTAAGGTATGCTTCAAAAATTTTGTAAATTGTTT
ATTTTAAACTTATCTGTTTGTAAATTGTAACTGATTAAGAATTGTGATAGTTCAGCTTGAATGTCTCTTA
GAGGGTGGGCTTTTGTTGATGAGGGAGGGGAAACTTTTTTTTTTTCTATAGACTTTTTTCAGATAACATC
TTCTGAGTCATAACCAGCCTGGCAGTATGATGGCCTAGATGCAGAGAAAACAGCTCCTTGGTGAATTGAT
AAGTAAAGGCAGAAAAGATTATATGTCATACCTCCATTGGGGAATAAGCATAACCCTGAGATTCTTACTA
CTGATGAGAACATTATCTGCATATGCCAAAAAATTTTAAGCAAATGAAAGCTACCAATTTAAAGTTACGG
AATCTACCATTTTAAAGTTAATTGCTTGTCAAGCTATAACCACAAAAATAATGAATTGATGAGAAATACA
ATGAAGAGGCAATGTCCATCTCAAAATACTGCTTTTACAAAAGCAGAATAAAAGCGAAAAGAAATGAAAA
TGTTACACTACATTAATCCTGGAATAAAAGAAGCCGAAATAAATGAGCCAATGTTTCGTTTGCCTCAGAC
AGGTATCTCTTCGTTATCAGAAGAGTTGCTTCATTTCATCTGGGAGCAGAAAACAGCAGGCAGCTGTTAA
CAGATAAGTTTAACTTGCATCTGCAGTATTGCATGTTAGGGATAAGTGCTTATTTTTAAGAGCTGTGGAG
TTCTTAAATATCAACCATGGCACTTTCTCCTGACCCCTTCCCTAGGGGATTTCAGGATTGAGAAATTTTT
CCATCGAGCCTTTTTAAAATTGTAGGACTTGTTCCTGTGGGCTTCAGTGATGGGATAGTACACTTCACTC
AGAGGCATTTGCATCTTTAAATAATTTCTTAAAAGCCTCTAAAGTGATCAGTGCCTTGATGCCAACTAAG
GAAATTTGTTTAGCATTGAATCTCTGAAGGCTCTATGAAAGGAATAGCATGATGTGCTGTTAGAATCAGA
TGTTACTGCTAAAATTTACATGTTGTGATGTAAATTGTGTAGAAAACCATTAAATCATTCAAAATAATAA
ACTATTTTTATTAGAGAATGTATACTTTTAGAAAGCTGTCTCCTTATTTAAATAAAATAGTGTTTGTCTG
TAGTTCAGTGTTGGGGCAATCTTGGGGGGGATTCTTCTCTAATCTTTCAGAAACTTTGTCTGCGAACACT
CTTTAATGGACCAGATCAGGATTTGAGCGGAAGAACGAATGTAACTTTAAGGCAGGAAAGACAAATTTTA
TTCTTCATAAAGTGATGAGCATATAATAATTCCAGGCACATGGCAATAGAGGCCCTCTAAATAAGGAATA
AATAACCTCTTAGACAGGTGGGAGATTATGATCAGAGTAAAAGGTAATTACACATTTTATTTCCAGAAAG
TCAGGGGTCTATAAATTGACAGTGATTAGAGTAATACTTTTTCACATTTCCAAAGTTTGCATGTTAACTT
TAAATGCTTACAATCTTAGAGTGGTAGGCAATGTTTTACACTATTGACCTTATATAGGGAGGTTTTAAAG
AATTTTCCTTTGCAGAGGCATTTCATCCTTCATGAAGCCATTCAGGATTTTGAATTGCATATGAGTGCTT
GGCTCTTCCTTCTGTTCTAGTGAGTGTATGAGACCTTGCAGTGAGTTTATCAGCATACTCAAAATTTTTT
TCCTGGAATTTGGAGGGATGGGAGGAGGGGGTGGGGCTTACTTGTTGTAGCTTTTTTTTTTTACAGACTT
CACAGAGAATGCAGTTGTCTTGACTTCAGGTTTGTCTGTTCTGTTGGCAAGTAAATGCAGTACTGTTCTG
ATCCCGCTGCTATTAGAATGCATTGTGAAACGACTGGAGTATGATTAAAAGTTGTGTTCCCCAATGCTTG
GAGTAGTGATTGTTGAAGGAAAAAATCCAGCTGAGTGATAAAGGCTGAGTGTTGAGGAAATTTCTGCAGT
TTTAAGCAGTCGTATTTGTGATTGAAGCTGAGTACATTTTGCTGGTGTATTTTTAGGTAAAATGCTTTTT
GTTCATTTCTGGTGGTGGGAGGGGACTGAAGCCTTTAGTCTTTTCCAGATGCAACCTTAAAATCAGTGAC
AAGAAACATTCCAAACAAGCAACAGTCTTCAAGAAATTAAACTGGCAAGTGGAAATGTTTAAACAGTTCA
GTGATCTTTAGTGCATTGTTTATGTGTGGGTTTCTCTCTCCCCTCCCTTGGTCTTAATTCTTACATGCAG
GAACACTCAGCAGACACACGTATGCGAAGGGCCAGAGAAGCCAGACCCAGTAAGAAAAAATAGCCTATTT
ACTTTAAATAAACCAAACATTCCATTTTAAATGTGGGGATTGGGAACCACTAGTTCTTTCAGATGGTATT
CTTCAGACTATAGAAGGAGGGACAAAATGAGGAAAACAGGTGAACAAGCTTTTTCTGTATTTACATACAA
AGTCAGATCAGTTATGGGACAATAGTATTGAATAGATTTCAGCTTTATGCTGGAGTAACTGGCATGTGAG
CAAACTGTGTTGGCGTGGGGGTGGAGGGGTGAGGTGGGCGCTAAGCCTTTTTTTAAGATTTTTCAGGTAC
CCCTCACTAAAGGCACCGAAGGCTTAAAGTAGGACAACCATGGAGCCTTCCTGTGGCAGGAGAGACAACA
AAGCGCTATTATCCTAAGGTCAAGAGAAGTGTCAGCCTCACCTGCCTCAACTCCCTCTTTCTGGAGTGAA
GCATCCGAAGGAATGCTTGAAGTACCCCTGGGCTTCTCTTAACATTTAAGCAAGCTGTTTTTATAGCAGC
TCTTAATAATAAAGCCCAAATCTCAAGCGGTGCTTGAAGGGGAGGGAAAGGGGGAAAGCGGGCAGCCACT
TTTCCCTAGCTTTTCCAGAAGCCTGTTAAAAGCAAGGTCTCCCCACAAGCAACTTCTCTGCCACATCGCC
ACCCCGTGCCTTTTGATCTAGCACAGACCCTTCACCCCTCACCTCGATGCAGCCAGTAGCTTGGATCCTT
GTGGGCATGATCCATAATCGGTTTCAAGGTAACGATGGTGTCGAGGTCTTTGGTGGGTTGAACTATGTTA
GAAAAGGCCATTAATTTGCCTGCAAATTGTTAACAGAAGGGTATTAAAACCACAGCTAAGTAGCTCTATT
ATAATACTTATCCAGTGACTAAAACCAACTTAAACCAGTAAGTGGAGAAATAACATGTTCAAGAACTGTA
ATGCTGGGTGGGAACATGTAACTTGTAGACTGGAGAAGATAGGCATGGGAATGCAAAAATTCTCTGCTAA
GACTTTTTCAGGTGAACATAACAGACTTGGCCAAGCTAGCATCTTAGCGGAAGCTGATCTCCAATGCTCT
TCAGTAGGGTCATGAAGGTTTTTCTTTTCCTGAGAAAACAACACGTATTGTTTTCTCAGGTTTTGCTTTT
TGGCCTTTTTCTAGCTTAAAAAAAAAAAAAGCAAAAGATGCTGGTGGTTGGCACTCCTGGTTTCCAGGAC
GGGGTTCAGATCCCTGCGGCGTCTTTGCTTTGACTACTAATCTGTCTTCAGGACTCTTTCTGTATTTCTC
CTTTTCTCTGCAGGTGCTAGTTCTTGGAGTTTTGGGGAGGTGGGAGATAACAGCACAATATCTTTGAACT
ATATACATCCTTGATGTATAATTTGTCAGGAGCTTGACTTGATTGTATATTCATATTTACACGAGAACCT
AATATAACTGCCTTGTCTTTTTCAGGTAATAGCCTGCAGCTGGTGTTTTGAGAAGCCCTACTGCTGAAAA
CTTAACAATTTTGTGTAATAAAAATGGAGAAGCTCTAAATTGTTGTGGTTCTTTTGTGAATAAAAAAATC
TTGATTGGGGAAAAAAAAACTCGAGGGCCGCGAAGGATCTGCGATCGCTCCGGTGCCCGTCAGTGGGCAG
AGCGCACATCGCCCACAGTCCCCGAGAAGTTGGGGGGAGGGGTCGGCAATTGAACGGGTGCCTAGAGAAG
GTGGCGCGGGGTAAACTGGGAAAGTGATGTCGTGTACTGGCTCCGCCTTTTTCCCGAGGGTGGGGGAGAA
CCGTATATAAGTGCAGTAGTCGCCGTGAACGTTCTTTTTCGCAACGGGTTTGCCGCCAGAACACAGCTGA
AGCTTCGAGGGGCTCGCATCTCTCCTTCACGCGCCCGCCGCCCTACCTGAGGCCGCCATCCACGCCGGTT
GAGTCGCGTTCTGCCGCCTCCCGCCTGTGGTGCCTCCTGAACTGCGTCCGCCGTCTAGGTAAGTTTAAAG
CTCAGGTCGAGACCGGGCCTTTGTCCGGCGCTCCCTTGGAGCCTACCTAGACTCAGCCGGCTCTCCACGC
TTTGCCTGACCCTGCTTGCTCAACTCTACGTCTTTGTTTCGTTTTCTGTTCTGCGCCGTTACAGATCCAA
GCTGTGACCGGCGCCTACGCTAGACGCCACCATGGAGAGCGACGAGAGCGGCCTGCCCGCCATGGAGATC
GAGTGCCGCATCACCGGCACCCTGAACGGCGTGGAGTTCGAGCTGGTGGGCGGCGGAGAGGGCACCCCCA
AGCAGGGCCGCATGACCAACAAGATGAAGAGCACCAAAGGCGCCCTGACCTTCAGCCCCTACCTGCTGAG
CCACGTGATGGGCTACGGCTTCTACCACTTCGGCACCTACCCCAGCGGCTACGAGAACCCCTTCCTGCAC
GCCATCAACAACGGCGGCTACACCAACACCCGCATCGAGAAGTACGAGGACGGCGGCGTGCTGCACGTGA
GCTTCAGCTACCGCTACGAGGCCGGCCGCGTGATCGGCGACTTCAAGGTGGTGGGCACCGGCTTCCCCGA
GGACAGCGTGATCTTCACCGACAAGATCATCCGCAGCAACGCCACCGTGGAGCACCTGCACCCCATGGGC
GATAACGTGCTGGTGGGCAGCTTCGCCCGCACCTTCAGCCTGCGCGACGGCGGCTACTACAGCTTCGTGG
TGGACAGCCACATGCACTTCAAGAGCGCCATCCACCCCAGCATCCTGCAGAACGGGGGCCCCATGTTCGC
CTTCCGCCGCGTGGAGGAGCTGCACAGCAACACCGAGCTGGGCATCGTGGAGTACCAGCACGCCTTCAAG
ACCCCCATCGCCTTCGCCAGATCCCGCGCTCAGTCGTCCAATTCTGCCGTGGACGGCACCGCCGGACCCG
GCTCCACCGGATCTCGCGAGGGCAGAGGAAGTCTTCTAACATGCGGTGACGTGGAGGAGAATCCCGGCCC
TATGACCGAGTACAAGCCCACGGTGCGCCTCGCCACCCGCGACGACGTCCCCAGGGCCGTACGCACCCTC
GCCGCCGCGTTCGCCGACTACCCCGCCACGCGCCACACCGTCGATCCGGACCGCCACATCGAGCGGGTCA
CCGAGCTGCAAGAACTCTTCCTCACGCGCGTCGGGCTCGACATCGGCAAGGTGTGGGTCGCGGACGACGG
CGCCGCGGTGGCGGTCTGGACCACGCCGGAGAGCGTCGAAGCGGGGGCGGTGTTCGCCGAGATCGGCCCG
CGCATGGCCGAGTTGAGCGGTTCCCGGCTGGCCGCGCAGCAACAGATGGAAGGCCTCCTGGCGCCGCACC
GGCCCAAGGAGCCCGCGTGGTTCCTGGCCACCGTCGGCGTCTCGCCCGACCACCAGGGCAAGGGTCTGGG
CAGCGCCGTCGTGCTCCCCGGAGTGGAGGCGGCCGAGCGCGCCGGGGTGCCCGCCTTCCTGGAGACCTCC
GCGCCCCGCAACCTCCCCTTCTACGAGCGGCTCGGCTTCACCGTCACCGCCGACGTCGAGGTGCCCGAAG
GACCGCGCACCTGGTGCATGACCCGCAAGCCCGGTGCCTGAAATCAACCTCTGGATTACAAAATTTGTGA
AAGATTGACTGGTATTCTTAACTATGTTGCTCCTTTTACGCTATGTGGATACGCTGCTTTAATGCCTTTG
TATCATGCTATTGCTTCCCGTATGGCTTTCATTTTCTCCTCCTTGTATAAATCCTGGTTGCTGTCTCTTT
ATGAGGAGTTGTGGCCCGTTGTCAGGCAACGTGGCGTGGTGTGCACTGTGTTTGCTGACGCAACCCCCAC
TGGTTGGGGCATTGCCACCACCTGTCAGCTCCTTTCCGGGACTTTCGCTTTCCCCCTCCCTATTGCCACG
GCGGAACTCATCGCCGCCTGCCTTGCCCGCTGCTGGACAGGGGCTCGGCTGTTGGGCACTGACAATTCCG
TGGTGTTGTCGGGGAAATCATCGTCCTTTCCTTGGCTGCTCGCCTGTGTTGCCACCTGGATTCTGCGCGG
GACGTCCTTCTGCTACGTCCCTTCGGCCCTCAATCCAGCGGACCTTCCTTCCCGCGGCCTGCTGCCGGCT
CTGCGGCCTCTTCCGCGTCTCCGCCTTCGCCCTCAGACGAGTCGGATCTCCCTTTGGGCCGCCTCCCCGC
CTGGTACCTTTAAGACCAATGACTTACAAGGCAGCTGTAGATCTTAGCCACTTTTTAAAAGAAAAGGGGG
GACTGGAAGGGCTAATTCACTCCCAACGAAGATAAGATCTGCTTTTTGCTTGTACTGGGTCTCTCTGGTT
AGACCAGATCTGAGCCTGGGAGCTCTCTGGCTAACTAGGGAACCCACTGCTTAAGCCTCAATAAAGCTTG
CCTTGAGTGCTTCAAGTAGTGTGTGCCCGTCTGTTGTGTGACTCTGGTAACTAGAGATCCCTCAGACCCT
TTTAGTCAGTGTGGAAAATCTCTAGCAGTAGTAGTTCATGTCATCTTATTATTCAGTATTTATAACTTGC
AAAGAAATGAATATCAGAGAGTGAGAGGAACTTGTTTATTGCAGCTTATAATGGTTACAAATAAAGCAAT
AGCATCACAAATTTCACAAATAAAGCATTTTTTTCACTGCATTCTAGTTGTGGTTTGTCCAAACTCATCA
ATGTATCTTATCATGTCTGGCTCTAGCTATCCCGCCCCTAACTCCGCCCATCCCGCCCCTAACTCCGCCC
AGTTCCGCCCATTCTCCGCCCCATGGCTGACTAATTTTTTTTATTTATGCAGAGGCCGAGGCCGCCTCGG
CCTCTGAGCTATTCCAGAAGTAGTGAGGAGGCTTTTTTGGAGGCCTAGACTTTTGCAGAGACCAAATTCG
TAATCATGTCATAGCTGTTTCCTGTGTGAAATTGTTATCCGCTCACAATTCCACACAACATACGAGCCGG
AAGCATAAAGTGTAAAGCCTGGGGTGCCTAATGAGTGAGCTAACTCACATTAATTGCGTTGCGCTCACTG
CCCGCTTTCCAGTCGGGAAACCTGTCGTGCCAGCTGCATTAATGAATCGGCCAACGCGCGGGGAGAGGCG
GTTTGCGTATTGGGCGCTCTTCCGCTTCCTCGCTCACTGACTCGCTGCGCTCGGTCGTTCGGCTGCGGCG
AGCGGTATCAGCTCACTCAAAGGCGGTAATACGGTTATCCACAGAATCAGGGGATAACGCAGGAAAGAAC
ATGTGAGCAAAAGGCCAGCAAAAGGCCAGGAACCGTAAAAAGGCCGCGTTGCTGGCGTTTTTCCATAGGC
TCCGCCCCCCTGACGAGCATCACAAAAATCGACGCTCAAGTCAGAGGTGGCGAAACCCGACAGGACTATA
AAGATACCAGGCGTTTCCCCCTGGAAGCTCCCTCGTGCGCTCTCCTGTTCCGACCCTGCCGCTTACCGGA
TACCTGTCCGCCTTTCTCCCTTCGGGAAGCGTGGCGCTTTCTCATAGCTCACGCTGTAGGTATCTCAGTT
CGGTGTAGGTCGTTCGCTCCAAGCTGGGCTGTGTGCACGAACCCCCCGTTCAGCCCGACCGCTGCGCCTT
ATCCGGTAACTATCGTCTTGAGTCCAACCCGGTAAGACACGACTTATCGCCACTGGCAGCAGCCACTGGT
AACAGGATTAGCAGAGCGAGGTATGTAGGCGGTGCTACAGAGTTCTTGAAGTGGTGGCCTAACTACGGCT
ACACTAGAAGAACAGTATTTGGTATCTGCGCTCTGCTGAAGCCAGTTACCTTCGGAAAAAGAGTTGGTAG
CTCTTGATCCGGCAAACAAACCACCGCTGGTAGCGGTGGTTTTTTTGTTTGCAAGCAGCAGATTACGCGC
AGAAAAAAAGGATCTCAAGAAGATCCTTTGATCTTTTCTACGGGGTCTGACGCTCAGTGGAACGAAAACT
CACGTTAAGGGATTTTGGTCATGAGATTATCAAAAAGGATCTTCACCTAGATCCTTTTAAATTAAAAATG
AAGTTTTAAATCAATCTAAAGTATATATGAGTAAACTTGGTCTGACAGTTACCAATGCTTAATCAGTGAG
GCACCTATCTCAGCGATCTGTCTATTTCGTTCATCCATAGTTGCCTGACTCCCCGTCGTGTAGATAACTA
CGATACGGGAGGGCTTACCATCTGGCCCCAGTGCTGCAATGATACCGCGAGACCCACGCTCACCGGCTCC
AGATTTATCAGCAATAAACCAGCCAGCCGGAAGGGCCGAGCGCAGAAGTGGTCCTGCAACTTTATCCGCC
TCCATCCAGTCTATTAATTGTTGCCGGGAAGCTAGAGTAAGTAGTTCGCCAGTTAATAGTTTGCGCAACG
TTGTTGCCATTGCTACAGGCATCGTGGTGTCACGCTCGTCGTTTGGTATGGCTTCATTCAGCTCCGGTTC
CCAACGATCAAGGCGAGTTACATGATCCCCCATGTTGTGCAAAAAAGCGGTTAGCTCCTTCGGTCCTCCG
ATCGTTGTCAGAAGTAAGTTGGCCGCAGTGTTATCACTCATGGTTATGGCAGCACTGCATAATTCTCTTA
CTGTCATGCCATCCGTAAGATGCTTTTCTGTGACTGGTGAGTACTCAACCAAGTCATTCTGAGAATAGTG
TATGCGGCGACCGAGTTGCTCTTGCCCGGCGTCAATACGGGATAATACCGCGCCACATAGCAGAACTTTA
AAAGTGCTCATCATTGGAAAACGTTCTTCGGGGCGAAAACTCTCAAGGATCTTACCGCTGTTGAGATCCA
GTTCGATGTAACCCACTCGTGCACCCAACTGATCTTCAGCATCTTTTACTTTCACCAGCGTTTCTGGGTG
AGCAAAAACAGGAAGGCAAAATGCCGCAAAAAAGGGAATAAGGGCGACACGGAAATGTTGAATACTCATA
CTCTTCCTTTTTCAATATTATTGAAGCATTTATCAGGGTTATTGTCTCATGAGCGGATACATATTTGAAT
GTATTTAGAAAAATAAACAAATAGGGGTTCCGCGCACATTTCCCCGAAAAGTGCCACCTGACGTCTAAGA
AACCATTATTATCATGACATTAACCTATAAAAATAGGCGTATCACGAGGCCCTTTCGTCTCGCGCGTTTC
GGTGATGACGGTGAAAACCTCTGACACATGCAGCTCCCGGAGACGGTCACAGCTTGTCTGTAAGCGGATG
CCGGGAGCAGACAAGCCCGTCAGGGCGCGTCAGCGGGTGTTGGCGGGTGTCGGGGCTGGCTTAACTATGC
GGCATCAGAGCAGATTGTACTGAGAGTGCACCATATGCGGTGTGAAATACCGCACAGATGCGTAAGGAGA
AAATACCGCATCAGGCGCCATTCGCCATTCAGGCTGCGCAACTGTTGGGAAGGGCGATCGGTGCGGGCCT
CTTCGCTATTACGCCAGCTGGCGAAAGGGGGATGTGCTGCAAGGCGATTAAGTTGGGTAACGCCAGGGTT
TTCCCAGTCACGACGTTGTAAAACGACGGCCAGTGCCAAGCTG
Features (pLannotate 1.2.2; 31 found; start..end, strand, type, name):
      6..232     +  promoter       RSV promoter: Rous sarcoma virus enhancer/promoter
    233..413     +  LTR            5' LTR (truncated): truncated 5' long terminal repeat (LTR) from HIV-1
    460..585     +  misc_feature   HIV-1 Ψ: packaging signal of human immunodeficiency virus type 1
    569..907     +  CDS            HIV-1 gag (fragment): gag protein from human immunodeficiency virus 1; gag
   1078..1311    +  misc_feature   RRE: The Rev response element (RRE) of HIV-1 allows for Rev-dependent mRNA export from the nucleus to the cytoplasm.
   1688..1788    +  CDS            Rev (fragment): human immunodeficiency virus 1 (HIV-1) Rev protein; rev; enhances nuclear export of unspliced and incompletely spliced viral mRNAs
   1807..1923    +  misc_feature   cPPT/CTS: central polypurine tract and central termination sequence of HIV-1
   1936..2349    +  LTR            5' LTR (fragment): 5' long terminal repeat from murine embryonic stem cell virus
   2373..2584    +  promoter       EF-1α core promoter: core promoter for human elongation factor EF-1α
   2597..2865    +  LTR            5' LTR (truncated): truncated 5' long terminal repeat (LTR) from human T-cell leukemia virus (HTLV) type 1
   7888..7982    +  ncRNA          MALAT1: Accession: RF01871 - Metastasis associated lung adenocarcinoma transcript 1
  10956..11012   +  ncRNA          mascRNA-menRNA: Accession: RF01684 - MALAT1-associated small cytoplasmic RNA/MEN beta RNA
  11405..11616   +  promoter       EF-1α core promoter: core promoter for human elongation factor EF-1α
  11629..11897   +  LTR            5' LTR (truncated): truncated 5' long terminal repeat (LTR) from human T-cell leukemia virus (HTLV) type 1
  11954..12618   +  CDS            CopGFP (fragment): green fluorescent protein 2 from Pontellina plumata, also known as ppluGFP2 (Shagin et al., 2004)
  12742..13341   +  CDS            PuroR: puromycin N-acetyltransferase; pac from Streptomyces alboniger; confers resistance to puromycin
  13342..13930   +  misc_feature   WPRE: woodchuck hepatitis virus posttranscriptional regulatory element
  13925..14032   +  CDS            nef (fragment): NEF_SIVS4 - Experimental evidence at protein level: Swiss-Prot protein existence level 1. Interferes with TCR signaling from the cell membrane. Interacts with CD247/TCRZ (TCR zeta chain) and exert potent down- regulation of cell surface TCR/CD3 complexes. From Simian immunodeficiency virus (isolate F236/smH4) (SIV-sm) (Simian immunodeficiency virus sooty mangabey monkey).
  14057..14237   +  LTR            5' LTR (truncated): truncated 5' long terminal repeat (LTR) from HIV-1
  14309..14430   +  polyA_signal   SV40 poly(A) signal: SV40 polyadenylation signal
  14470..14605   +  rep_origin     SV40 ori: SV40 origin of replication
  14660..14682   -  protein_bind   lac operator (fragment): The lac repressor binds to the lac operator to inhibit transcription in E. coli. This inhibition can be relieved by adding lactose or isopropyl-β-D-thiogalactopyranoside (IPTG). lac repressor encoded by lacI
  14686..14716   -  promoter       lac promoter: promoter for the E. coli lac operon
  14731..14752   -  protein_bind   CAP binding site: CAP binding activates transcription in the presence of cAMP. E. coli catabolite activator protein
  14765..14857   -  CDS            lacI (fragment): lac repressor; lacI; The lac repressor binds to the lac operator to inhibit transcription in E. coli. This inhibition can be relieved by adding lactose or isopropyl-β-D-thiogalactopyranoside (IPTG).
  15040..15628   -  rep_origin     ori: high-copy-number ColE1/pMB1/pBR322/pUC origin of replication
  15799..16659   -  CDS            AmpR: β-lactamase; bla; confers resistance to ampicillin, carbenicillin, and related antibiotics
  16660..16764   -  promoter       AmpR promoter: bla
  16859..16894   +  CDS            rop (fragment): Rop protein, which maintains plasmids at low copy number; rop
  16996..17095   +  misc_feature   bom (fragment): basis of mobility region from pBR322
  17101..17255   -  CDS            lacZα (fragment): LacZα fragment of β-galactosidase; lacZ fragment
