[The description below was written by a language model from this plasmid's Addgene catalogue record and pLannotate feature annotations shown in this document.]
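Description:
pCDH-hMALAT1 deletion 11 PARP1 binding sites is a roughly 17.3 kb third-generation-style HIV-1 lentiviral expression plasmid built on the pCDH backbone, designed to express a mutant form of the human long noncoding RNA MALAT1 in mammalian cells. In bacteria it is maintained through a ColE1/pUC-type origin and selected with ampicillin via the β-lactamase gene. The catalogue lists it as low copy and propagated in a recombination-deficient strain, as is usual for large, repeat-containing lentiviral plasmids. The viral backbone has an RSV promoter fused to a truncated 5' LTR, which drives genomic RNA production in packaging cells. This is followed by the Ψ packaging signal with a gag fragment, the RRE for Rev-dependent export, the cPPT/CTS, a WPRE, and a truncated 3' LTR followed by an SV40 poly(A) signal and SV40 origin.

Upstream of the insert, the annotation shows an MSCV LTR fragment followed by an EF-1α core promoter with an HTLV-1 LTR segment. The record does not state explicitly which of these elements is intended to drive MALAT1. The insert occupies the long, mostly unannotated stretch after these elements, within which MALAT1 and mascRNA motifs are detected. According to the record, eleven PARP1 binding sites have been deleted, although their positions and the cloning sites are not given. A second EF-1α core/HTLV promoter then drives a CopGFP coding sequence followed by a puromycin resistance gene, allowing fluorescent tracking and drug selection of transduced or transfected cells. How the two reading frames are linked is not annotated. The construct is suited to testing how loss of PARP1 binding affects MALAT1 function, presumably alongside a wild-type MALAT1 control.
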