Addgene plasmid #159327: pCDH-hMALAT1 deletion 11 PARP1 binding sites
Purpose: Mammalian cell expression of human MALAT1 with deleted PARP1 binding sites. Contains CopGFP marker.
Depositing lab: Jianjun Zhao. Depositing organization: Cleveland Clinic Foundation.
Backbone
  Vector backbone: pCDH
  Vector type: Mammalian Expression, Lentiviral
Growth in bacteria
  Bacterial resistance: Ampicillin, 100 μg/mL
  Growth temperature: 30°C
  Growth strain: NEB Stable
  Copy number: Low Copy
Gene/Insert
  Gene/Insert name: MALAT1
  Species: H. sapiens (human)
  Mutation: Deletion 11 PARP1 binding sites
  Entrez Gene: MALAT1 (a.k.a. HCN, LINC00047, NCRNA00047, NEAT2, PRO2853)
  Cloning method: Restriction Enzyme; 5′ cloning site Unknown (unknown if destroyed); 3′ cloning site Unknown (unknown if destroyed)
  Sequencing primers: 5′ Unknown
Terms and licenses: Academic/Nonprofit Terms; Industry Terms: Not Available to Industry
How to cite: pCDH-hMALAT1 deletion 11 PARP1 binding sites was a gift from Jianjun Zhao (Addgene plasmid # 159327 ; http://n2t.net/addgene:159327 ; RRID:Addgene_159327)
